Addgene plasmid #15038: pCS3 xenopus Mixer (DM#180?)
Depositing lab: Douglas Melton. Depositing organization: Harvard University. Publication: Mixer, a homeobox gene required for endoderm development. Henry GL, Melton DA. Science. 1998 Jul 3. 281(5373):91-6. 10.1126/science.281.5373.91 PubMed 9651252.
Backbone
  Vector backbone: pCS300 (modified pCS2)
  Backbone size w/o insert (bp): 4100
  Vector type: xenopus/mammalian/avian/zebrafish
Growth in bacteria
  Bacterial resistance: Ampicillin, 100 μg/mL
  Growth temperature: 37°C
  Growth strain: DH5alpha
  Copy number: Unknown
Gene/Insert
  Gene/Insert name: Mixer (alt name: Mix.3)
  Species: X. laevis (frog)
  Insert size (bp): 1450
  Entrez Gene: mixer (a.k.a. tMixer)
  Cloning method: Restriction Enzyme
  Sequencing primers: 5′ SP6
Terms and licenses: Academic/Nonprofit Terms; Industry Terms: Not Available to Industry
Depositor comments: pCS300 differs from pCS2 in that the polylinker II Not I site was moved to the polylinker I area and an Asc I and Pme I site were added to the polylinker II area. You can use the CMV promoter in tissue culture cells or Xenopus embryos. See the author's map for more cloning information. See the pdf attachment for information about making antisense probes.
How to cite: pCS3 xenopus Mixer (DM#180?) was a gift from Douglas Melton (Addgene plasmid # 15038 ; http://n2t.net/addgene:15038 ; RRID:Addgene_15038)
