[The description below was written by a language model from this plasmid's Addgene catalogue record.]
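Description:
pCS3 xenopus Mixer is an expression plasmid carrying the Xenopus laevis homeobox gene Mixer (also called Mix.3), an insert of about 1,450 bp cloned by restriction enzymes into pCS300, a roughly 4.1 kb modified version of the multipurpose pCS2 vector. According to the depositor, pCS300 differs from pCS2 only in its polylinkers: the NotI site of polylinker II was relocated to the polylinker I region, and AscI and PmeI sites were added to polylinker II. The plasmid is propagated in E. coli under ampicillin selection; the copy number is not recorded, and no feature table is provided, so the origin of replication and the exact arrangement of elements around the insert cannot be confirmed from the record.

The vector is listed as suitable for Xenopus, mammalian, avian and zebrafish systems. The depositor notes that its CMV promoter can drive Mixer expression either in tissue culture cells or directly in Xenopus embryos. An SP6 primer is listed for sequencing from the 5′ end of the insert, which indicates an SP6 promoter site upstream of the cDNA; in pCS2-family vectors this is generally used for in vitro transcription of sense mRNA for embryo microinjection, though the record does not explicitly describe that use here. The depositor also refers to supplementary material on making antisense probes, suggesting the plasmid serves as a template for in situ hybridization probes as well. The construct is associated with work identifying Mixer as a homeobox gene required for endoderm development, and suits gain-of-function and expression studies of endoderm specification in early embryos.
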