>Addgene plasmid #15038 | pCS3 xenopus Mixer (DM#180?) | addgene partial sequence | sequence record 21604 | SP6 5'-ATTTAGGTGACACTATAG-3'
TTNNTCTTTTGNGGATCCCTCGACCCACGCGTCCGCTTTGGGAGCCACAAGATTTGGGAGTTCAGGCAGC
AGCTAGCCCCTAGGATGGACACGTTCAGCCAACAACTGGAGGACTTCTACCCATCTTGCTTCTCTGCCAG
GTCCAGCCCAGTGGGCTTCACTGATCCACCAGCCCAGCACTTAACCATGAGCCTTGGTGCCATTCAGAAG
GATTTCCAAGAGTCCAGCTTGAAGGCAAACGTCCAGCCAGTCAGTGATCCTCAAACACTAGGGACCCAGA
AGTCCACCCCTCCTACAAAACAAGAAATGGTCTCCCCGGTATCTTCAGTTGATGTGACATTGGGATCACA
ACGCCGCAAGAGAACATTTTACAGCCAGAACAAGCTGGATGTTCTAGAACAGTTCTTCCAGACCAACATG
TATCCAGATATTCACCACCGGGAAGAACTGGCTAAACGCATTTACATCCCAGAGTCCAGAGTTCAGGTCT
GGTTCCAGAACAGAAGAGCAAAGGAGCGCCGCGATAAAGCCAAATTAAACCCCTCGCCAGCAGTAGGCGT
GTGCTACCCCAGTCTTCGACAACCCAATAAAGAAATGTACCCCTCCAACAACCCAACACCAAATGTGNCT
GNTTTCCNACCACCCTNGGTTTTCNAAAACCACAGGGTCACTGGTTCNTGANTNCTNCCANAATAATTCG
TTCCAGCCAACTCAGGAATCTCAGCTTTGTTCAGANTCCACCTACGCTGTTNCCANTGANAGGATCCTGA
TGCAGCAGGCTGCACGGAGCAGCTACCATGGAATTTCAGCATCTTNAAACTTAAGACCTCAGCAGCANTN
TACTATACTGAGCCAA
